Addgene plasmid #40030: pFLLFLN
Depositing lab: Liqun Luo. Depositing organization: Stanford University. Publication: Extensions of MADM (Mosaic Analysis with Double Markers) in Mice. Tasic B, Miyamichi K, Hippenmeyer S, Dani VS, Zeng H, Joo W, Zong H, Chen-Tsai Y, Luo L. PLoS One. 2012;7(3):e33332. Epub 2012 Mar 27. 10.1371/journal.pone.0033332 PubMed 22479386.
Backbone
  Vector backbone: Unknown
  Backbone size w/o insert (bp): 3500
  Total vector size (bp): 5489
  Vector type: Mammalian Expression, Bacterial Expression
  Selectable markers: Neomycin (select with G418)
Growth in bacteria
  Bacterial resistance: Kanamycin, 50 μg/mL
  Growth temperature: 37°C
  Growth strain: DH5alpha
  Copy number: High Copy
Gene/Insert 1
  Gene/Insert name: FRT-Lox5171-Lox2272-FRT-loxP
  Promoter: None
  Cloning method: Unknown
  Sequencing primers: 5′ see sequence; 3′ see sequence
Gene/Insert 2
  Gene/Insert name: Neo (alt names: neomycin phosphotransferase; neomycin resistance gene)
  Promoter: SV40
  Cloning method: Unknown
  Sequencing primers: 5′ see sequence; 3′ see sequence
Terms and licenses: Academic/Nonprofit Terms; Industry Terms: Not Available to Industry
Depositor comments: Additional versions of this plasmid are available from Addgene: pLN and pFLN.
How to cite: pFLLFLN was a gift from Liqun Luo (Addgene plasmid # 40030 ; http://n2t.net/addgene:40030 ; RRID:Addgene_40030)
