[The description below was written by a language model from this plasmid's Addgene catalogue record and pLannotate feature annotations shown in this document.]
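Description:
pFLLFLN is a 5.5 kb high-copy plasmid deposited in connection with work extending the MADM (Mosaic Analysis with Double Markers) system in mice. It serves as a source of a compact array of recombinase target sites joined to a neomycin resistance cassette. The backbone is recorded as unknown. The annotated features (a ColE1/pUC-type origin, lac promoter/operator with lacZα and ccdB fragments, a T7 promoter, a Tn5-derived NeoR/KanR gene and a Sh ble BleoR gene) resemble a commercial bacterial cloning vector, but the record does not identify it. The plasmid is selected in E. coli with kanamycin.

The payload has two parts. The first is a promoterless cluster of five 34-bp recombination sites in the order FRT, lox5171, lox2272, FRT, loxP, all annotated on the same strand. The two minimal FRT sites are FLP targets that flank the lox5171 and lox2272 sites. The three lox variants are each recognised by Cre but are mutually incompatible, so each recombines only with a matching partner elsewhere. Immediately downstream is a second NeoR/KanR coding sequence preceded by a bacterial bla promoter and the SV40 enhancer/early promoter. It is followed by a ble fragment carried over from Tn5 and the HSV TK polyadenylation signal. This dual-promoter arrangement allows kanamycin resistance in bacteria and G418 selection in mammalian cells.

The construct therefore looks like a building block for assembling targeting or recombination-based constructs in which a selectable Neo marker sits next to multiple FLP and Cre sites, although the record does not describe the precise downstream use. Related versions, pLN and pFLN, are noted as available; their names suggest simpler site arrays.
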