Features (pLannotate 1.2.2; 24 found; start..end, strand, type, name):
    182..770     -  rep_origin     ori: high-copy-number ColE1/pMB1/pBR322/pUC origin of replication
    908..1282    -  CDS            BleoR: antibiotic-binding protein; Sh ble from Streptoalloteichus hindustanus; confers resistance to bleomycin, phleomycin, and Zeocin™
   1302..1390    -  promoter       AmpR promoter (fragment): bla
   1417..1467    +  misc_feature   bom (fragment): basis of mobility region from pBR322
   1488..2282    -  CDS            NeoR/KanR: aminoglycoside phosphotransferase from Tn5; aph(3')-II (or nptII); confers resistance to neomycin, kanamycin, and G418 (Geneticin®)
   2314..2583    -  CDS            tnpA (fragment): TN5P_ECOLX - Also known as tnp. Experimental evidence at protein level: Swiss-Prot protein existence level 1. Mediates transposition of transposon Tn5 by a 'cut and paste' mechanism. First, the monomeric transposase binds the 19 bp inverted DNA repeats flanking the transposon. Then, dimerization of the DNA- bound transposase creates a synaptic DNA complex. After nicking of the first DNA strand, excision of the transposon proceeds through a series of intermediates. The transposase then mediates the insertion of the transposon at a new site by strand transfer. The activity of the wild- type tran
   2631..2934    -  CDS            ccdB (fragment): CcdB, a bacterial toxin that poisons DNA gyrase; ccdB; Plasmids containing the ccdB gene cannot be propagated in standard E. coli strains.
   2944..3091    -  CDS            lacZα (fragment): LacZα fragment of β-galactosidase; lacZ fragment
   3094..3112    +  promoter       T7 promoter: promoter for bacteriophage T7 RNA polymerase
   3189..3222    +  protein_bind   FRT (minimal): supports FLP-mediated excision but not integration (Turan and Bode, 2011) FLP recombinase from the Saccharomyces cerevisiae 2μ plasmid
   3223..3256    +  protein_bind   lox5171: Cre-mediated recombination occurs in the 8-bp core sequence (GTACACAT). lox5171 sites are compatible with each other, but incompatible with loxP or loxN sites (Lee and Saito, 1988). Cre recombinase
   3257..3290    +  protein_bind   lox2272: Cre-mediated recombination occurs in the 8-bp core sequence (GGATACTT). lox2272 sites are compatible with each other, but incompatible with loxP or loxN sites (Lee and Saito, 1988). Cre recombinase
   3299..3332    +  protein_bind   FRT (minimal): supports FLP-mediated excision but not integration (Turan and Bode, 2011) FLP recombinase from the Saccharomyces cerevisiae 2μ plasmid
   3339..3372    +  protein_bind   loxP: Cre-mediated recombination occurs in the 8-bp core sequence (GCATACAT). Cre recombinase
   3400..3504    +  promoter       AmpR promoter: bla
   3506..3863    +  promoter       SV40 promoter: SV40 enhancer and early promoter
   3898..4692    +  CDS            NeoR/KanR: aminoglycoside phosphotransferase from Tn5; aph(3')-II (or nptII); confers resistance to neomycin, kanamycin, and G418 (Geneticin®)
   4713..4865    +  CDS            ble (fragment): BLE_KLEPN - Experimental evidence at protein level: Swiss-Prot protein existence level 1. Binding protein with a strong affinity to the bleomycin family of antibiotics. Binds to CL990; an antimitotic-antibiotic compound. From Klebsiella pneumoniae.
   4924..4971    +  polyA_signal   HSV TK poly(A) signal: herpes simplex virus thymidine kinase polyadenylation signal (Cole and Stacy, 1985)
   5062..5078    -  polyA_signal   bGH poly(A) signal (fragment): bovine growth hormone polyadenylation signal
   5293..5309    -  protein_bind   lac operator: The lac repressor binds to the lac operator to inhibit transcription in E. coli. This inhibition can be relieved by adding lactose or isopropyl-β-D-thiogalactopyranoside (IPTG). lac repressor encoded by lacI
   5317..5347    -  promoter       lac promoter: promoter for the E. coli lac operon
   5362..5383    -  protein_bind   CAP binding site: CAP binding activates transcription in the presence of cAMP. E. coli catabolite activator protein
   5396..5488    -  CDS            lacI (fragment): lac repressor; lacI; The lac repressor binds to the lac operator to inhibit transcription in E. coli. This inhibition can be relieved by adding lactose or isopropyl-β-D-thiogalactopyranoside (IPTG).
>Addgene plasmid #40030 | pFLLFLN | depositor full sequence | sequence record 50802 | pFLLFLN sequence 5489 bps
CTTCCGCTTCCTCGCTCACTGACTCGCTGCGCTCGGTCGTTCGGCTGCGGCGAGCGGTATCAGCTCACTC
AAAGGCGGTAATACGGTTATCCACAGAATCAGGGGATAACGCAGGAAAGAACATGTGAGCAAAAGGCCAG
CAAAAGGCCAGGAACCGTAAAAAGGCCGCGTTGCTGGCGTTTTTCCATAGGCTCCGCCCCCCTGACGAGC
ATCACAAAAATCGACGCTCAAGTCAGAGGTGGCGAAACCCGACAGGACTATAAAGATACCAGGCGTTTCC
CCCTGGAAGCTCCCTCGTGCGCTCTCCTGTTCCGACCCTGCCGCTTACCGGATACCTGTCCGCCTTTCTC
CCTTCGGGAAGCGTGGCGCTTTCTCATAGCTCACGCTGTAGGTATCTCAGTTCGGTGTAGGTCGTTCGCT
CCAAGCTGGGCTGTGTGCACGAACCCCCCGTTCAGCCCGACCGCTGCGCCTTATCCGGTAACTATCGTCT
TGAGTCCAACCCGGTAAGACACGACTTATCGCCACTGGCAGCAGCCACTGGTAACAGGATTAGCAGAGCG
AGGTATGTAGGCGGTGCTACAGAGTTCTTGAAGTGGTGGCCTAACTACGGCTACACTAGAAGAACAGTAT
TTGGTATCTGCGCTCTGCTGAAGCCAGTTACCTTCGGAAAAAGAGTTGGTAGCTCTTGATCCGGCAAACA
AACCACCGCTGGTAGCGGTGGTTTTTTTGTTTGCAAGCAGCAGATTACGCGCAGAAAAAAAGGATCTCAA
GAAGATCCTTTGATCTTTTCTACGGGGTCTGACGCTCAGTGGAACGAAAACTCACGTTAAGGGATTTTGG
TCATGAGATTATCAAAAAGGATCTTCACCTAGATCCTTTTAAATTAAAAATGAAGTTTTAGCACGTGTCA
GTCCTGCTCCTCGGCCACGAAGTGCACGCAGTTGCCGGCCGGGTCGCGCAGGGCGAACTCCCGCCCCCAC
GGCTGCTCGCCGATCTCGGTCATGGCCGGCCCGGAGGCGTCCCGGAAGTTCGTGGACACGACCTCCGACC
ACTCGGCGTACAGCTCGTCCAGGCCGCGCACCCACACCCAGGCCAGGGTGTTGTCCGGCACCACCTGGTC
CTGGACCGCGCTGATGAACAGGGTCACGTCGTCCCGGACCACACCGGCGAAGTCGTCCTCCACGAAGTCC
CGGGAGAACCCGAGCCGGTCGGTCCAGAACTCGACCGCTCCGGCGACGTCGCGCGCGGTGAGCACCGGAA
CGGCACTGGTCAACTTGGCCATGGTGGCCCTCCTCACGTGCTATTATTGAAGCATTTATCAGGGTTATTG
TCTCATGAGCGGATACATATTTGAATGTATTTAGAAAAATAAACAAATAGGGGTTCCGCGCACATTTCCC
CGAAAAGTGCCACCTGATGCGGTGTGAAATACCGCACAGATGCGTAAGGAGAAAATACCGCATCAGGAAA
TTGTAAGCGTTAATAATTCAGAAGAACTCGTCAAGAAGGCGATAGAAGGCGATGCGCTGCGAATCGGGAG
CGGCGATACCGTAAAGCACGAGGAAGCGGTCAGCCCATTCGCCGCCAAGCTCTTCAGCAATATCACGGGT
AGCCAACGCTATGTCCTGATAGCGGTCCGCCACACCCAGCCGGCCACAGTCGATGAATCCAGAAAAGCGG
CCATTTTCCACCATGATATTCGGCAAGCAGGCATCGCCATGGGTCACGACGAGATCCTCGCCGTCGGGCA
TGCTCGCCTTGAGCCTGGCGAACAGTTCGGCTGGCGCGAGCCCCTGATGCTCTTCGTCCAGATCATCCTG
ATCGACAAGACCGGCTTCCATCCGAGTACGTGCTCGCTCGATGCGATGTTTCGCTTGGTGGTCGAATGGG
CAGGTAGCCGGATCAAGCGTATGCAGCCGCCGCATTGCATCAGCCATGATGGATACTTTCTCGGCAGGAG
CAAGGTGAGATGACAGGAGATCCTGCCCCGGCACTTCGCCCAATAGCAGCCAGTCCCTTCCCGCTTCAGT
GACAACGTCGAGCACAGCTGCGCAAGGAACGCCCGTCGTGGCCAGCCACGATAGCCGCGCTGCCTCGTCT
TGCAGTTCATTCAGGGCACCGGACAGGTCGGTCTTGACAAAAAGAACCGGGCGCCCCTGCGCTGACAGCC
GGAACACGGCGGCATCAGAGCAGCCGATTGTCTGTTGTGCCCAGTCATAGCCGAATAGCCTCTCCACCCA
AGCGGCCGGAGAACCTGCGTGCAATCCATCTTGTTCAATCATGCGAAACGATCCTCATCCTGTCTCTTGA
TCAGAGCTTGATCCCCTGCGCCATCAGATCCTTGGCGGCAAGAAAGCCATCCAGTTTACTTTGCAGGGCT
TCCCAACCTTACCAGAGGGCGCCCCAGCTGGCAATTCCGGTTCGCTTGCTGTCCATAAAACCGCCCAGTC
TAGCTATCGCCATGTAAGCCCACTGCAAGCTACCTGCTTTCTCTTTGCGCTTGCGTTTTCCCTTGTCCAG
ATAGCCCAGTAGCTGACATTCATCCGGGGTCAGCACCGTTTCTGCGGACTGGCTTTCTACGTGAAAAGGA
TCTAGGTGAAGATCCTTTTTGATAATCTCATGCCTGACATTTATATTCCCCAGAACATCAGGTTAATGGC
GTTTTTGATGTCATTTTCGCGGTGGCTGAGATCAGCCACTTCTTCCCCGATAACGGAGACCGGCACACTG
GCCATATCGGTGGTCATCATGCGCCAGCTTTCATCCCCGATATGCACCACCGGGTAAAGTTCACGGGAGA
CTTTATCTGACAGCAGACGTGCACTGGCCAGGGGGATCACCATCCGTCGCCCCGGCGTGTCAATAATATC
ACTCTGTACATCCACAAACAGACGATAACGGCTCTCTCTTTTATAGGTGTAAACCTTAAACTGCCGTACG
TATAGGCTGCGCAACTGTTGGGAAGGGCGATCGGTGCGGGCCTCTTCGCTATTACGCCAGCTGGCGAAAG
GGGGATGTGCTGCAAGGCGATTAAGTTGGGTAACGCCAGGGTTTTCCCAGTCACGACGTTGTAAAACGAC
GGCCAGTGAATTGTAATACGACTCACTATAGGGCGAATTGGGCCCTCTAGATGCATGCTCGAGCGGCCGC
CAGTGTGATGGATATCTGCAGAATTCAGGAAGATCTCCGAAGTTCCTATTCTCTAGAAAGTATAGGAACT
TCATAACTTCGTATAGTACACATTATACGAAGTTATATAACTTCGTATAGGATACTTTATACGAAGTTAT
GGATCTCCGAAGTTCCTATTCTCTAGAAAGTATAGGAACTTCGGATCTATAACTTCGTATAGCATACATT
ATACGAAGTTATTCAGGTGGCACTTTTCGGGGAAATGTGCGCGGAACCCCTATTTGTTTATTTTTCTAAA
TACATTCAAATATGTATCCGCTCATGAGACAATAACCCTGATAAATGCTTCAATAATATTGAAAAAGGAA
GAGTCCTGAGGCGGAAAGAACCAGCTGTGGAATGTGTGTCAGTTAGGGTGTGGAAAGTCCCCAGGCTCCC
CAGCAGGCAGAAGTATGCAAAGCATGCATCTCAATTAGTCAGCAACCAGGTGTGGAAAGTCCCCAGGCTC
CCCAGCAGGCAGAAGTATGCAAAGCATGCATCTCAATTAGTCAGCAACCATAGTCCCGCCCCTAACTCCG
CCCATCCCGCCCCTAACTCCGCCCAGTTCCGCCCATTCTCCGCCCCATGGCTGACTAATTTTTTTTATTT
ATGCAGAGGCCGAGGCCGCCTCGGCCTCTGAGCTATTCCAGAAGTAGTGAGGAGGCTTTTTTGGAGGCCT
AGGCTTTTGCAAAGATCGATCAAGAGACAGGATGAGGATCGTTTCGCATGATTGAACAAGATGGATTGCA
CGCAGGTTCTCCGGCCGCTTGGGTGGAGAGGCTATTCGGCTATGACTGGGCACAACAGACAATCGGCTGC
TCTGATGCCGCCGTGTTCCGGCTGTCAGCGCAGGGGCGCCCGGTTCTTTTTGTCAAGACCGACCTGTCCG
GTGCCCTGAATGAACTGCAAGACGAGGCAGCGCGGCTATCGTGGCTGGCCACGACGGGCGTTCCTTGCGC
AGCTGTGCTCGACGTTGTCACTGAAGCGGGAAGGGACTGGCTGCTATTGGGCGAAGTGCCGGGGCAGGAT
CTCCTGTCATCTCACCTTGCTCCTGCCGAGAAAGTATCCATCATGGCTGATGCAATGCGGCGGCTGCATA
CGCTTGATCCGGCTACCTGCCCATTCGACCACCAAGCGAAACATCGCATCGAGCGAGCACGTACTCGGAT
GGAAGCCGGTCTTGTCGATCAGGATGATCTGGACGAAGAGCATCAGGGGCTCGCGCCAGCCGAACTGTTC
GCCAGGCTCAAGGCGAGCATGCCCGACGGCGAGGATCTCGTCGTGACCCATGGCGATGCCTGCTTGCCGA
ATATCATGGTGGAAAATGGCCGCTTTTCTGGATTCATCGACTGTGGCCGGCTGGGTGTGGCGGACCGCTA
TCAGGACATAGCGTTGGCTACCCGTGATATTGCTGAAGAGCTTGGCGGCGAATGGGCTGACCGCTTCCTC
GTGCTTTACGGTATCGCCGCTCCCGATTCGCAGCGCATCGCCTTCTATCGCCTTCTTGACGAGTTCTTCT
GAGCGGGACTCTGGGGTTCGAAATGACCGACCAAGCGACGCCCAACCTGCCATCACGAGATTTCGATTCC
ACCGCCGCCTTCTATGAAAGGTTGGGCTTCGGAATCGTTTTCCGGGACGCCGGCTGGATGATCCTCCAGC
GCGGGGATCTCATGCTGGAGTTCTTCGCCCACCCTAGGGGGAGGCTAACTGAAACACGGAAGGAGACAAT
ACCGGAAGGAACCCGCGCTATGACGGCAATAAAAAGACAGAATAAAACGCACGGTGTTGGGTCGTTTGTT
CATAAACGCGGGGTTCGGTCCCAGGGCTGGCACTCTGTCGATACCCCACCGAGACCCCATTGGGGCCAAT
ACGCCCGCGTTTCTTCCTTTTCCCCACCCCACCCCCCAAGTTCGGGTGAAGGCCCAGGGCTCGCAGCCAA
CGTCGGGGCGGCAGGCCCTGCCATAGCCTCAGGTTACTCAGGATCCCCTGAATTCCAGCACACTGGCGGC
CGTTACTAGTGGATCCGAGCTCGGTACCAAGCTTGATGCATAGCTTGAGTATTCTAACGCGTCACCTAAA
TAGCTTGGCGTAATCATGGTCATAGCTGTTTCCTGTGTGAAATTGTTATCCGCTCACAATTCCACACAAC
ATACGAGCCGGAAGCATAAAGTGTAAAGCCTGGGGTGCCTAATGAGTGAGCTAACTCACATTAATTGCGT
TGCGCTCACTGCCCGCTTTCCAGTCGGGAAACCTGTCGTGCCAGCTGCATTAATGAATCGGCCAACGCGC
GGGGAGAGGCGGTTTGCGTATTGGGCGCT
