>Addgene plasmid #40030 | pFLLFLN | addgene partial sequence | sequence record 54318 | pBABE3 5'-ACCCTAACTGACACACATTCC-3'
ATATTATTGAAGCATTTATCAGGGTTATTGTCTCATGAGCGGATACATATTTGAATGTATTTAGAAAAAT
AAACAAATAGGGGTTCCGCGCACATTTCCCCGAAAAGTGCCACCTGAATAACTTCGTATAATGTATGCTA
TACGAAGTTATAGATCCGAAGTTCCTATACTTTCTAGAGAATAGGAACTTCGGAGATCCATAACTTCGTA
TAAAGTATCCTATACGAAGTTATATAACTTCGTATAATGTGTACTATACGAAGTTATGAAGTTCCTATAC
TTTCTAGAGAATAGGAACTTCGGAGATCTTCCTGAATTCTGCAGATATCCATCACACTGGCGGCCGCTCG
AGCATGCATCTAGAGGGCCCAATTCGCCCTATAGTGAGTCGTATTACAATTCACTGGCCGTCGTTTTACA
ACGTCGTGACTGGGAAAACCCTGGCGTTACCCAACTTAATCGCCTTGCAGCACATCCCCCTTTCGCCAGC
TGGCGTAATAGCGAAGAGGCCCGCACCGATCGCCCTTCCCAACAGTTGCGCAGCCTATACGTACGGCAGT
TTAAGGTTTACACCTATAAAAGAGAGAGCCGTTATCGTCTGTTTGTGGATGTACAGAGTGATATTATTGA
CACGCCGGGGCGACGGATGGTGATCCCCCTGGCCAGTGCACGTCTGCTGTCAGATAAAGTCTCCCGTGAA
CTTTACCCGGTGGTGCATATCGGGGATGAAAGCTGGCGCATGATGACCACCGATATGGCCAGTGTGCCGG
TCTCCGTTATCGGGGAAGAAGTGGCTGATCTCAGCCACCGCGAAAATGACATCAAAAACGCCATTAACCT
GATGTTCTGGGGAATATAAATGTCAGGCATGAGATT
