>Addgene plasmid #40030 | pFLLFLN | addgene partial sequence | sequence record 54422 | SV40pro_F
TTTTTTGGAGGCCTAGGCTTTTGCAAAGATCGATCAAGAGACAGGATGAGGATCGTTTCGCATGATTGAA
CAAGATGGATTGCACGCAGGTTCTCCGGCCGCTTGGGTGGAGAGGCTATTCGGCTATGACTGGGCACAAC
AGACAATCGGCTGCTCTGATGCCGCCGTGTTCCGGCTGTCAGCGCAGGGGCGCCCGGTTCTTTTTGTCAA
GACCGACCTGTCCGGTGCCCTGAATGAACTGCAAGACGAGGCAGCGCGGCTATCGTGGCTGGCCACGACG
GGCGTTCCTTGCGCAGCTGTGCTCGACGTTGTCACTGAAGCGGGAAGGGACTGGCTGCTATTGGGCGAAG
TGCCGGGGCAGGATCTCCTGTCATCTCACCTTGCTCCTGCCGAGAAAGTATCCATCATGGCTGATGCAAT
GCGGCGGCTGCATACGCTTGATCCGGCTACCTGCCCATTCGACCACCAAGCGAAACATCGCATCGAGCGA
GCACGTACTCGGATGGAAGCCGGTCTTGTCGATCAGGATGATCTGGACGAAGAGCATCAGGGGCTCGCGC
CAGCCGAACTGTTCGCCAGGCTCAAGGCGAGCATGCCCGACGGCGAGGATCTCGTCGTGACCCATGGCGA
TGCCTGCTTGCCGAATATCATGGTGGAAAATGGCCGCTTTTCTGGATTCATCGACTGTGGCCGGCTGGGT
GTGGCGGACCGCTATCAGGACATAGCGTTGGCTACCCGTGATATTGCTGAAGAGCTTGGCGGCGAATGGG
CTGACCGCTTCCTCGTGCT
